Addgene plasmid #148115: pcDNA3.1-MS2-HA-HshnRNPE1_Z
Purpose: Mammalian Expression of HshnRNPE1
Depositing lab: Elisa Izaurralde.
Backbone
  Vector backbone: Unknown
  Vector type: Mammalian Expression
Growth in bacteria
  Bacterial resistance: Ampicillin, 100 μg/mL
  Growth temperature: 37°C
  Growth strain: DH5alpha
  Copy number: High Copy
Gene/Insert
  Gene/Insert name: HshnRNPE1 (alt name: Poly(rC)-binding protein 1)
  Species: H. sapiens (human)
  Entrez Gene: PCBP1 (a.k.a. HEL-S-85, HNRPE1, HNRPX, hnRNP-E1, hnRNP-X)
  Cloning method: Unknown
Terms and licenses: Academic/Nonprofit Terms; Industry Terms: Not Available to Industry
Depositor comments: Sequence extracted from NCBI_NM_006196.3 or Uniprot.: Q15365 Plasmids from this collection were made available to the research community and donated after the lab closed. Please note that the sequence provided by the depositing laboratory may be theoretical/predicted or based on Sanger sequencing results. There may be discrepancies between sequencing results obtained by Addgene and the depositor sequence. If an Addgene verified sequence is not available, please contact before placing your order to request that our lab fully sequence the plasmid.
How to cite: pcDNA3.1-MS2-HA-HshnRNPE1_Z was a gift from Elisa Izaurralde (Addgene plasmid # 148115 ; http://n2t.net/addgene:148115 ; RRID:Addgene_148115)
