[The description below was written by a language model from this plasmid's Addgene catalogue record and pLannotate feature annotations shown in this document.]
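Description:
pcDNA3.1-MS2-HA-HshnRNPE1_Z is a mammalian expression plasmid of about 6.9 kb. It produces human hnRNP E1 (poly(rC)-binding protein 1, PCBP1) fused at its N-terminus to the bacteriophage MS2 coat protein and an HA epitope. The catalogue lists the backbone as unknown, but the name and the annotated features match a pcDNA3.1-type vector. In E. coli it replicates from a high-copy ColE1/pUC origin and is selected with ampicillin through the bla gene. It also carries an f1 origin and small lac-region remnants. A separate SV40 promoter–neo–SV40 poly(A) cassette would allow G418 selection of stably transfected mammalian cells.

The expression unit consists of the CMV immediate-early enhancer and promoter, then a T7 promoter, the MS2 coat protein coding sequence, a short HA-tag segment, the PCBP1 open reading frame and the bovine growth hormone polyadenylation signal. An SP6 promoter lies in the reverse orientation downstream of the insert. The short "HIV-1 LTR", partial SV40 promoter and "ble" fragments in the table are probably annotation hits on backbone sequence rather than functional elements.

The MS2 coat protein binds a specific RNA stem-loop. This fusion can therefore be recruited to a co-expressed reporter transcript carrying MS2 binding sites. Such tethering designs are commonly used to test a protein's effect on mRNA stability or translation, with the HA tag allowing detection or immunoprecipitation. The record itself states only mammalian expression of hnRNP E1 as the purpose.

Two sequence records, one from full-plasmid sequencing and one other, give the same feature layout and differ by three nucleotides in the origin region.
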