Features (pLannotate 1.2.2; 23 found; start..end, strand, type, name):
     28..80      -  misc_feature   bom (fragment): basis of mobility region from pBR322
    235..614     +  enhancer       CMV enhancer: human cytomegalovirus immediate early enhancer
    615..818     +  promoter       CMV promoter: human cytomegalovirus (CMV) immediate early promoter
    814..847     +  LTR            5' LTR (truncated) (fragment): truncated 5' long terminal repeat (LTR) from HIV-1
    863..881     +  promoter       T7 promoter: promoter for bacteriophage T7 RNA polymerase
    904..1290    +  CDS            MS2: bacteriophage MS2 coat protein binds to a specific stem-loop structure in the viral RNA (Peabody, 1993)
   1333..1359    +  CDS            3xHA (fragment): three tandem HA epitope tags
   1399..2466    +  CDS            PCBP1: PCBP1_HUMAN - Experimental evidence at protein level: Swiss-Prot protein existence level 1. Single-stranded nucleic acid binding protein that binds preferentially to oligo dC. In case of infection by poliovirus, plays a role in initiation of viral RNA replication in concert with the viral protein 3CD (PubMed:12414943). From Homo sapiens (Human).
   2492..2510    -  promoter       SP6 promoter: promoter for bacteriophage SP6 RNA polymerase
   2536..2760    +  polyA_signal   bGH poly(A) signal: bovine growth hormone polyadenylation signal
   2764..2785    +  promoter       SV40 promoter (fragment): SV40 enhancer and early promoter
   2806..3234    +  rep_origin     f1 ori (sequence partly withheld): f1 bacteriophage origin of replication; arrow indicates direction of (+) strand synthesis
   3248..3577    +  promoter       SV40 promoter: SV40 enhancer and early promoter
   3644..4435    +  CDS            neo: KKA2_KLEPN - Also known as kan, nptII. Experimental evidence at protein level: Swiss-Prot protein existence level 1. Resistance to kanamycin, neomycin, paromomycin, ribostamycin, butirosin and gentamicin B. From Klebsiella pneumoniae.
   4459..4617    +  CDS            ble (fragment): BLE_KLEPN - Experimental evidence at protein level: Swiss-Prot protein existence level 1. Binding protein with a strong affinity to the bleomycin family of antibiotics. Binds to CL990; an antimitotic-antibiotic compound. From Klebsiella pneumoniae.
   4612..4733    +  polyA_signal   SV40 poly(A) signal: SV40 polyadenylation signal
   4806..4822    -  protein_bind   lac operator: The lac repressor binds to the lac operator to inhibit transcription in E. coli. This inhibition can be relieved by adding lactose or isopropyl-β-D-thiogalactopyranoside (IPTG). lac repressor encoded by lacI
   4830..4860    -  promoter       lac promoter: promoter for the E. coli lac operon
   4875..4896    -  protein_bind   CAP binding site: CAP binding activates transcription in the presence of cAMP. E. coli catabolite activator protein
   4909..5001    -  CDS            lacI (fragment): lac repressor; lacI; The lac repressor binds to the lac operator to inhibit transcription in E. coli. This inhibition can be relieved by adding lactose or isopropyl-β-D-thiogalactopyranoside (IPTG).
   5184..5772    -  rep_origin     ori: high-copy-number ColE1/pMB1/pBR322/pUC origin of replication
   5943..6803    -  CDS            AmpR: β-lactamase; bla; confers resistance to ampicillin, carbenicillin, and related antibiotics
   6804..6908    -  promoter       AmpR promoter: bla
>Addgene plasmid #148115 | pcDNA3.1-MS2-HA-HshnRNPE1_Z | addgene full sequence | sequence record 474968 | Addgene NGS Result
GACGGATCGGGAGATCTCCCGATCCCCTATGGTGCACTCTCAGTACAATCTGCTCTGATGCCGCATAGTT
AAGCCAGTATCTGCTCCCTGCTTGTGTGTTGGAGGTCGCTGAGTAGTGCGCGAGCAAAATTTAAGCTACA
ACAAGGCAAGGCTTGACCGACAATTGCATGAAGAATCTGCTTAGGGTTAGGCGTTTTGCGCTGCTTCGCG
ATGTACGGGCCAGATATACGCGTTGACATTGATTATTGACTAGTTATTAATAGTAATCAATTACGGGGTC
ATTAGTTCATAGCCCATATATGGAGTTCCGCGTTACATAACTTACGGTAAATGGCCCGCCTGGCTGACCG
CCCAACGACCCCCGCCCATTGACGTCAATAATGACGTATGTTCCCATAGTAACGCCAATAGGGACTTTCC
ATTGACGTCAATGGGTGGAGTATTTACGGTAAACTGCCCACTTGGCAGTACATCAAGTGTATCATATGCC
AAGTACGCCCCCTATTGACGTCAATGACGGTAAATGGCCCGCCTGGCATTATGCCCAGTACATGACCTTA
TGGGACTTTCCTACTTGGCAGTACATCTACGTATTAGTCATCGCTATTACCATGGTGATGCGGTTTTGGC
AGTACATCAATGGGCGTGGATAGCGGTTTGACTCACGGGGATTTCCAAGTCTCCACCCCATTGACGTCAA
TGGGAGTTTGTTTTGGCACCAAAATCAACGGGACTTTCCAAAATGTCGTAACAACTCCGCCCCATTGACG
CAAATGGGCGGTAGGCGTGTACGGTGGGAGGTCTATATAAGCAGAGCTCTCTGGCTAACTAGAGAACCCA
CTGCTTACTGGCTTATCGAAATTAATACGACTCACTATAGGGAGACCCAAGCTTGCCACCATGGCTTCTA
ACTTTACTCAGTTCGTTCTCGTCGACAATGGCGGAACTGGCGACGTGACTGTCGCCCCAAGCAACTTCGC
TAACGGGGTCGCTGAATGGATCAGCTCTAACTCGCGATCACAGGCTTACAAAGTAACCTGTAGCGTTCGT
CAGAGCTCTGCGCAGAATCGCAAATACACCATCAAAGTCGAGGTGCCTAAAGTGGCAACCCAGACTGTTG
GTGGTGAAGAGCTTCCTGTAGCCGGATGGAGATCTTACTTAAATATGGAACTAACCATTCCAATTTTCGC
CACGAATTCCGACTGCGAGCTTATTGTTAAGGCAATGCAAGGTCTCCTAAAAGATGGAAACCCGATTCCC
TCGGCCATCGCGGCCAACTCCGGCATCTACGGAGGTGGAGGTGGATCTGGTGGATCTCCTCCACATATGG
CTTACCCATACGATGTTCCAGATTACGCTCCTCCAAAGCTTGGATCCGAATTCCCGGGTCGACTCGAGAT
GGATGCCGGTGTGACTGAAAGTGGACTAAATGTGACTCTCACCATTCGGCTTCTTATGCACGGAAAGGAA
GTAGGAAGCATCATTGGGAAGAAAGGGGAGTCGGTTAAGAGGATCCGCGAGGAGAGTGGCGCGCGGATCA
ACATCTCGGAGGGGAATTGTCCGGAGAGAATCATCACTCTGACCGGCCCCACCAATGCCATCTTTAAGGC
TTTCGCTATGATCATCGACAAGCTGGAGGAAGATATCAACAGCTCCATGACCAACAGTACCGCGGCCAGC
AGGCCCCCGGTCACCCTGAGGCTGGTGGTGCCGGCCACCCAGTGCGGCTCCCTGATTGGGAAAGGCGGGT
GTAAGATCAAAGAGATCCGCGAGAGTACGGGGGCGCAGGTCCAGGTGGCGGGGGATATGCTGCCCAACTC
CACCGAGCGGGCCATCACCATCGCTGGCGTGCCGCAGTCTGTCACCGAGTGTGTCAAGCAGATTTGCCTG
GTCATGCTGGAGACGCTCTCCCAGTCTCCGCAAGGGAGAGTCATGACCATTCCGTACCAGCCCATGCCGG
CCAGCTCCCCAGTCATCTGCGCGGGCGGCCAAGATCGGTGCAGCGACGCTGCGGGCTACCCCCATGCCAC
CCATGACCTGGAGGGACCACCTCTAGATGCCTACTCGATTCAAGGACAACACACCATTTCTCCGCTCGAT
CTGGCCAAGCTGAACCAGGTGGCAAGACAACAGTCTCACTTTGCCATGATGCACGGCGGGACCGGATTCG
CCGGAATTGACTCCAGCTCTCCAGAGGTGAAAGGCTATTGGGCAAGTTTGGATGCATCTACTCAAACCAC
CCATGAACTCACCATTCCAAATAACTTAATTGGCTGCATAATCGGGCGCCAAGGCGCCAACATTAATGAG
ATCCGCCAGATGTCCGGGGCCCAGATCAAAATTGCCAACCCAGTGGAAGGCTCCTCTGGTAGGCAGGTTA
CTATCACTGGCTCTGCTGCCAGTATTAGTCTGGCCCAGTATCTAATCAATGCCAGGCTTTCCTCTGAGAA
GGGCATGGGGTGCAGCTAGGCGGCCGCCTAGAGGGCCCTATTCTATAGTGTCACCTAAATGCTAGAGCTC
GCTGATCAGCCTCGACTGTGCCTTCTAGTTGCCAGCCATCTGTTGTTTGCCCCTCCCCCGTGCCTTCCTT
GACCCTGGAAGGTGCCACTCCCACTGTCCTTTCCTAATAAAATGAGGAAATTGCATCGCATTGTCTGAGT
AGGTGTCATTCTATTCTGGGGGGTGGGGTGGGGCAGGACAGCAAGGGGGAGGATTGGGAAGACAATAGCA
GGCATGCTGGGGATGCGGTGGGCTCTATGGCTTCTGAGGCGGAAAGAACCAGCTGGGGCTCTAGGGGGTA
TCCCC
[124 nt withheld, positions 2806-2929]
C
[91 nt withheld, positions 2931-3021]
A
[49 nt withheld, positions 3023-3071]
CCTTTGACGTTGGAGTCCACGTTCTTT
[37 nt withheld, positions 3099-3135]
ACCCTATCTCGGTCTATTCTTTTGATTTATAAGGGATTTTGCCGATTTCGGCCTATTGGTTAAAAAATGA
GCTGATTTAACAAAAATTTAACGCGAATTAATTCTGTGGAATGTGTGTCAGTTAGGGTGTGGAAAGTCCC
CAGGCTCCCCAGCAGGCAGAAGTATGCAAAGCATGCATCTCAATTAGTCAGCAACCAGGTGTGGAAAGTC
CCCAGGCTCCCCAGCAGGCAGAAGTATGCAAAGCATGCATCTCAATTAGTCAGCAACCATAGTCCCGCCC
CTAACTCCGCCCATCCCGCCCCTAACTCCGCCCAGTTCCGCCCATTCTCCGCCCCATGGCTGACTAATTT
TTTTTATTTATGCAGAGGCCGAGGCCGCCTCTGCCTCTGAGCTATTCCAGAAGTAGTGAGGAGGCTTTTT
TGGAGGCCTAGGCTTTTGCAAAAAGCTCCCGGGAGCTTGTATATCCATTTTCGGATCTGATCAAGAGACA
GGATGAGGATCGTTTCGCATGATTGAACAAGATGGATTGCACGCAGGTTCTCCGGCCGCTTGGGTGGAGA
GGCTATTCGGCTATGACTGGGCACAACAGACAATCGGCTGCTCTGATGCCGCCGTGTTCCGGCTGTCAGC
GCAGGGGCGCCCGGTTCTTTTTGTCAAGACCGACCTGTCCGGTGCCCTGAATGAACTGCAGGACGAGGCA
GCGCGGCTATCGTGGCTGGCCACGACGGGCGTTCCTTGCGCAGCTGTGCTCGACGTTGTCACTGAAGCGG
GAAGGGACTGGCTGCTATTGGGCGAAGTGCCGGGGCAGGATCTCCTGTCATCTCACCTTGCTCCTGCCGA
GAAAGTATCCATCATGGCTGATGCAATGCGGCGGCTGCATACGCTTGATCCGGCTACCTGCCCATTCGAC
CACCAAGCGAAACATCGCATCGAGCGAGCACGTACTCGGATGGAAGCCGGTCTTGTCGATCAGGATGATC
TGGACGAAGAGCATCAGGGGCTCGCGCCAGCCGAACTGTTCGCCAGGCTCAAGGCGCGCATGCCCGACGG
CGAGGATCTCGTCGTGACCCATGGCGATGCCTGCTTGCCGAATATCATGGTGGAAAATGGCCGCTTTTCT
GGATTCATCGACTGTGGCCGGCTGGGTGTGGCGGACCGCTATCAGGACATAGCGTTGGCTACCCGTGATA
TTGCTGAAGAGCTTGGCGGCGAATGGGCTGACCGCTTCCTCGTGCTTTACGGTATCGCCGCTCCCGATTC
GCAGCGCATCGCCTTCTATCGCCTTCTTGACGAGTTCTTCTGAGCGGGACTCTGGGGTTCGAAATGACCG
ACCAAGCGACGCCCAACCTGCCATCACGAGATTTCGATTCCACCGCCGCCTTCTATGAAAGGTTGGGCTT
CGGAATCGTTTTCCGGGACGCCGGCTGGATGATCCTCCAGCGCGGGGATCTCATGCTGGAGTTCTTCGCC
CACCCCAACTTGTTTATTGCAGCTTATAATGGTTACAAATAAAGCAATAGCATCACAAATTTCACAAATA
AAGCATTTTTTTCACTGCATTCTAGTTGTGGTTTGTCCAAACTCATCAATGTATCTTATCATGTCTGTAT
ACCGTCGACCTCTAGCTAGAGCTTGGCGTAATCATGGTCATAGCTGTTTCCTGTGTGAAATTGTTATCCG
CTCACAATTCCACACAACATACGAGCCGGAAGCATAAAGTGTAAAGCCTGGGGTGCCTAATGAGTGAGCT
AACTCACATTAATTGCGTTGCGCTCACTGCCCGCTTTCCAGTCGGGAAACCTGTCGTGCCAGCTGCATTA
ATGAATCGGCCAACGCGCGGGGAGAGGCGGTTTGCGTATTGGGCGCTCTTCCGCTTCCTCGCTCACTGAC
TCGCTGCGCTCGGTCGTTCGGCTGCGGCGAGCGGTATCAGCTCACTCAAAGGCGGTAATACGGTTATCCA
CAGAATCAGGGGATAACGCAGGAAAGAACATGTGAGCAAAAGGCCAGCAAAAGGCCAGGAACCGTAAAAA
GGCCGCGTTGCTGGCGTTTTTCCATAGGCTCCGCCCCCCTGACGAGCATCACAAAAATCGACGCTCAAGT
CAGAGGTGGCGAAACCCGACAGGACTATAAAGATACCAGGCGTTTCCCCCTGGAAGCTCCCTCGTGCGCT
CTCCTGTTCCGACCCTGCCGCTTACCGGATACCTGTCCGCCTTTCTCCCTTCGGGAAGCGTGGCGCTTTC
TCATAGCTCACGCTGTAGGTATCTCAGTTCGGTGTAGGTCGTTCGCTCCAAGCTGGGCTGTGTGCACGAA
CCCCCCGTTCAGCCCGACCGCTGCGCCTTATCCGGTAACTATCGTCTTGAGTCCAACCCGGTAAGACACG
ACTTATCGCCACTGGCAGCAGCCACTGGTAACAGGATTAGCAGAGCGAGGTATGTAGGCGGTGCTACAGA
GTTCTTGAAGTGGTGGCCTAACTACGGCTACACTAGAAGAACAGTATTTGGTATCTGCGCTCTGCTGAAG
CCAGTTACCTTCGGAAAAAGAGTTGGTAGCTCTTGATCCGGCAAACAAACCACCGCTGGTAGCGGTGGTT
TTTTTGTTTGCAAGCAGCAGATTACGCGCAGAAAAAAAGGATCTCAAGAAGATCCTTTGATCTTTTCTAC
GGGGTCTGACGCTCAGTGGAACGAAAACTCACGTTAAGGGATTTTGGTCATGAGATTATCAAAAAGGATC
TTCACCTAGATCCTTTTAAATTAAAAATGAAGTTTTAAATCAATCTAAAGTATATATGAGTAAACTTGGT
CTGACAGTTACCAATGCTTAATCAGTGAGGCACCTATCTCAGCGATCTGTCTATTTCGTTCATCCATAGT
TGCCTGACTCCCCGTCGTGTAGATAACTACGATACGGGAGGGCTTACCATCTGGCCCCAGTGCTGCAATG
ATACCGCGAGACCCACGCTCACCGGCTCCAGATTTATCAGCAATAAACCAGCCAGCCGGAAGGGCCGAGC
GCAGAAGTGGTCCTGCAACTTTATCCGCCTCCATCCAGTCTATTAATTGTTGCCGGGAAGCTAGAGTAAG
TAGTTCGCCAGTTAATAGTTTGCGCAACGTTGTTGCCATTGCTACAGGCATCGTGGTGTCACGCTCGTCG
TTTGGTATGGCTTCATTCAGCTCCGGTTCCCAACGATCAAGGCGAGTTACATGATCCCCCATGTTGTGCA
AAAAAGCGGTTAGCTCCTTCGGTCCTCCGATCGTTGTCAGAAGTAAGTTGGCCGCAGTGTTATCACTCAT
GGTTATGGCAGCACTGCATAATTCTCTTACTGTCATGCCATCCGTAAGATGCTTTTCTGTGACTGGTGAG
TACTCAACCAAGTCATTCTGAGAATAGTGTATGCGGCGACCGAGTTGCTCTTGCCCGGCGTCAATACGGG
ATAATACCGCGCCACATAGCAGAACTTTAAAAGTGCTCATCATTGGAAAACGTTCTTCGGGGCGAAAACT
CTCAAGGATCTTACCGCTGTTGAGATCCAGTTCGATGTAACCCACTCGTGCACCCAACTGATCTTCAGCA
TCTTTTACTTTCACCAGCGTTTCTGGGTGAGCAAAAACAGGAAGGCAAAATGCCGCAAAAAAGGGAATAA
GGGCGACACGGAAATGTTGAATACTCATACTCTTCCTTTTTCAATATTATTGAAGCATTTATCAGGGTTA
TTGTCTCATGAGCGGATACATATTTGAATGTATTTAGAAAAATAAACAAATAGGGGTTCCGCGCACATTT
CCCCGAAAAGTGCCACCTGACGTC
