Features (pLannotate 1.2.2; 23 found; start..end, strand, type, name):
     28..80      -  misc_feature   bom (fragment): basis of mobility region from pBR322
    235..614     +  enhancer       CMV enhancer: human cytomegalovirus immediate early enhancer
    615..818     +  promoter       CMV promoter: human cytomegalovirus (CMV) immediate early promoter
    814..847     +  LTR            5' LTR (truncated) (fragment): truncated 5' long terminal repeat (LTR) from HIV-1
    863..881     +  promoter       T7 promoter: promoter for bacteriophage T7 RNA polymerase
    904..1290    +  CDS            MS2: bacteriophage MS2 coat protein binds to a specific stem-loop structure in the viral RNA (Peabody, 1993)
   1333..1359    +  CDS            3xHA (fragment): three tandem HA epitope tags
   1399..2466    +  CDS            PCBP1: PCBP1_HUMAN - Experimental evidence at protein level: Swiss-Prot protein existence level 1. Single-stranded nucleic acid binding protein that binds preferentially to oligo dC. In case of infection by poliovirus, plays a role in initiation of viral RNA replication in concert with the viral protein 3CD (PubMed:12414943). From Homo sapiens (Human).
   2492..2510    -  promoter       SP6 promoter: promoter for bacteriophage SP6 RNA polymerase
   2536..2760    +  polyA_signal   bGH poly(A) signal: bovine growth hormone polyadenylation signal
   2764..2785    +  promoter       SV40 promoter (fragment): SV40 enhancer and early promoter
   2806..3234    +  rep_origin     f1 ori (sequence partly withheld): f1 bacteriophage origin of replication; arrow indicates direction of (+) strand synthesis
   3248..3577    +  promoter       SV40 promoter: SV40 enhancer and early promoter
   3644..4435    +  CDS            neo: KKA2_KLEPN - Also known as kan, nptII. Experimental evidence at protein level: Swiss-Prot protein existence level 1. Resistance to kanamycin, neomycin, paromomycin, ribostamycin, butirosin and gentamicin B. From Klebsiella pneumoniae.
   4459..4617    +  CDS            ble (fragment): BLE_KLEPN - Experimental evidence at protein level: Swiss-Prot protein existence level 1. Binding protein with a strong affinity to the bleomycin family of antibiotics. Binds to CL990; an antimitotic-antibiotic compound. From Klebsiella pneumoniae.
   4612..4733    +  polyA_signal   SV40 poly(A) signal: SV40 polyadenylation signal
   4806..4822    -  protein_bind   lac operator: The lac repressor binds to the lac operator to inhibit transcription in E. coli. This inhibition can be relieved by adding lactose or isopropyl-β-D-thiogalactopyranoside (IPTG). lac repressor encoded by lacI
   4830..4860    -  promoter       lac promoter: promoter for the E. coli lac operon
   4875..4896    -  protein_bind   CAP binding site: CAP binding activates transcription in the presence of cAMP. E. coli catabolite activator protein
   4909..5001    -  CDS            lacI (fragment): lac repressor; lacI; The lac repressor binds to the lac operator to inhibit transcription in E. coli. This inhibition can be relieved by adding lactose or isopropyl-β-D-thiogalactopyranoside (IPTG).
   5184..5769    -  rep_origin     ori: high-copy-number ColE1/pMB1/pBR322/pUC origin of replication
   5940..6800    -  CDS            AmpR: β-lactamase; bla; confers resistance to ampicillin, carbenicillin, and related antibiotics
   6801..6905    -  promoter       AmpR promoter: bla
>Addgene plasmid #148115 | pcDNA3.1-MS2-HA-HshnRNPE1_Z | analyzer sequence | sequence record 290562
GACGGATCGGGAGATCTCCCGATCCCCTATGGTGCACTCTCAGTACAATCTGCTCTGATGCCGCATAGTT
AAGCCAGTATCTGCTCCCTGCTTGTGTGTTGGAGGTCGCTGAGTAGTGCGCGAGCAAAATTTAAGCTACA
ACAAGGCAAGGCTTGACCGACAATTGCATGAAGAATCTGCTTAGGGTTAGGCGTTTTGCGCTGCTTCGCG
ATGTACGGGCCAGATATACGCGTTGACATTGATTATTGACTAGTTATTAATAGTAATCAATTACGGGGTC
ATTAGTTCATAGCCCATATATGGAGTTCCGCGTTACATAACTTACGGTAAATGGCCCGCCTGGCTGACCG
CCCAACGACCCCCGCCCATTGACGTCAATAATGACGTATGTTCCCATAGTAACGCCAATAGGGACTTTCC
ATTGACGTCAATGGGTGGAGTATTTACGGTAAACTGCCCACTTGGCAGTACATCAAGTGTATCATATGCC
AAGTACGCCCCCTATTGACGTCAATGACGGTAAATGGCCCGCCTGGCATTATGCCCAGTACATGACCTTA
TGGGACTTTCCTACTTGGCAGTACATCTACGTATTAGTCATCGCTATTACCATGGTGATGCGGTTTTGGC
AGTACATCAATGGGCGTGGATAGCGGTTTGACTCACGGGGATTTCCAAGTCTCCACCCCATTGACGTCAA
TGGGAGTTTGTTTTGGCACCAAAATCAACGGGACTTTCCAAAATGTCGTAACAACTCCGCCCCATTGACG
CAAATGGGCGGTAGGCGTGTACGGTGGGAGGTCTATATAAGCAGAGCTCTCTGGCTAACTAGAGAACCCA
CTGCTTACTGGCTTATCGAAATTAATACGACTCACTATAGGGAGACCCAAGCTTGCCACCATGGCTTCTA
ACTTTACTCAGTTCGTTCTCGTCGACAATGGCGGAACTGGCGACGTGACTGTCGCCCCAAGCAACTTCGC
TAACGGGGTCGCTGAATGGATCAGCTCTAACTCGCGATCACAGGCTTACAAAGTAACCTGTAGCGTTCGT
CAGAGCTCTGCGCAGAATCGCAAATACACCATCAAAGTCGAGGTGCCTAAAGTGGCAACCCAGACTGTTG
GTGGTGAAGAGCTTCCTGTAGCCGGATGGAGATCTTACTTAAATATGGAACTAACCATTCCAATTTTCGC
CACGAATTCCGACTGCGAGCTTATTGTTAAGGCAATGCAAGGTCTCCTAAAAGATGGAAACCCGATTCCC
TCGGCCATCGCGGCCAACTCCGGCATCTACGGAGGTGGAGGTGGATCTGGTGGATCTCCTCCACATATGG
CTTACCCATACGATGTTCCAGATTACGCTCCTCCAAAGCTTGGATCCGAATTCCCGGGTCGACTCGAGAT
GGATGCCGGTGTGACTGAAAGTGGACTAAATGTGACTCTCACCATTCGGCTTCTTATGCACGGAAAGGAA
GTAGGAAGCATCATTGGGAAGAAAGGGGAGTCGGTTAAGAGGATCCGCGAGGAGAGTGGCGCGCGGATCA
ACATCTCGGAGGGGAATTGTCCGGAGAGAATCATCACTCTGACCGGCCCCACCAATGCCATCTTTAAGGC
TTTCGCTATGATCATCGACAAGCTGGAGGAAGATATCAACAGCTCCATGACCAACAGTACCGCGGCCAGC
AGGCCCCCGGTCACCCTGAGGCTGGTGGTGCCGGCCACCCAGTGCGGCTCCCTGATTGGGAAAGGCGGGT
GTAAGATCAAAGAGATCCGCGAGAGTACGGGGGCGCAGGTCCAGGTGGCGGGGGATATGCTGCCCAACTC
CACCGAGCGGGCCATCACCATCGCTGGCGTGCCGCAGTCTGTCACCGAGTGTGTCAAGCAGATTTGCCTG
GTCATGCTGGAGACGCTCTCCCAGTCTCCGCAAGGGAGAGTCATGACCATTCCGTACCAGCCCATGCCGG
CCAGCTCCCCAGTCATCTGCGCGGGCGGCCAAGATCGGTGCAGCGACGCTGCGGGCTACCCCCATGCCAC
CCATGACCTGGAGGGACCACCTCTAGATGCCTACTCGATTCAAGGACAACACACCATTTCTCCGCTCGAT
CTGGCCAAGCTGAACCAGGTGGCAAGACAACAGTCTCACTTTGCCATGATGCACGGCGGGACCGGATTCG
CCGGAATTGACTCCAGCTCTCCAGAGGTGAAAGGCTATTGGGCAAGTTTGGATGCATCTACTCAAACCAC
CCATGAACTCACCATTCCAAATAACTTAATTGGCTGCATAATCGGGCGCCAAGGCGCCAACATTAATGAG
ATCCGCCAGATGTCCGGGGCCCAGATCAAAATTGCCAACCCAGTGGAAGGCTCCTCTGGTAGGCAGGTTA
CTATCACTGGCTCTGCTGCCAGTATTAGTCTGGCCCAGTATCTAATCAATGCCAGGCTTTCCTCTGAGAA
GGGCATGGGGTGCAGCTAGGCGGCCGCCTAGAGGGCCCTATTCTATAGTGTCACCTAAATGCTAGAGCTC
GCTGATCAGCCTCGACTGTGCCTTCTAGTTGCCAGCCATCTGTTGTTTGCCCCTCCCCCGTGCCTTCCTT
GACCCTGGAAGGTGCCACTCCCACTGTCCTTTCCTAATAAAATGAGGAAATTGCATCGCATTGTCTGAGT
AGGTGTCATTCTATTCTGGGGGGTGGGGTGGGGCAGGACAGCAAGGGGGAGGATTGGGAAGACAATAGCA
GGCATGCTGGGGATGCGGTGGGCTCTATGGCTTCTGAGGCGGAAAGAACCAGCTGGGGCTCTAGGGGGTA
TCCCC
[124 nt withheld, positions 2806-2929]
C
[91 nt withheld, positions 2931-3021]
A
[49 nt withheld, positions 3023-3071]
CCTTTGACGTTGGAGTCCACGTTCTTT
[37 nt withheld, positions 3099-3135]
ACCCTATCTCGGTCTATTCTTTTGATTTATAAGGGATTTTGCCGATTTCGGCCTATTGGTTAAAAAATGA
GCTGATTTAACAAAAATTTAACGCGAATTAATTCTGTGGAATGTGTGTCAGTTAGGGTGTGGAAAGTCCC
CAGGCTCCCCAGCAGGCAGAAGTATGCAAAGCATGCATCTCAATTAGTCAGCAACCAGGTGTGGAAAGTC
CCCAGGCTCCCCAGCAGGCAGAAGTATGCAAAGCATGCATCTCAATTAGTCAGCAACCATAGTCCCGCCC
CTAACTCCGCCCATCCCGCCCCTAACTCCGCCCAGTTCCGCCCATTCTCCGCCCCATGGCTGACTAATTT
TTTTTATTTATGCAGAGGCCGAGGCCGCCTCTGCCTCTGAGCTATTCCAGAAGTAGTGAGGAGGCTTTTT
TGGAGGCCTAGGCTTTTGCAAAAAGCTCCCGGGAGCTTGTATATCCATTTTCGGATCTGATCAAGAGACA
GGATGAGGATCGTTTCGCATGATTGAACAAGATGGATTGCACGCAGGTTCTCCGGCCGCTTGGGTGGAGA
GGCTATTCGGCTATGACTGGGCACAACAGACAATCGGCTGCTCTGATGCCGCCGTGTTCCGGCTGTCAGC
GCAGGGGCGCCCGGTTCTTTTTGTCAAGACCGACCTGTCCGGTGCCCTGAATGAACTGCAGGACGAGGCA
GCGCGGCTATCGTGGCTGGCCACGACGGGCGTTCCTTGCGCAGCTGTGCTCGACGTTGTCACTGAAGCGG
GAAGGGACTGGCTGCTATTGGGCGAAGTGCCGGGGCAGGATCTCCTGTCATCTCACCTTGCTCCTGCCGA
GAAAGTATCCATCATGGCTGATGCAATGCGGCGGCTGCATACGCTTGATCCGGCTACCTGCCCATTCGAC
CACCAAGCGAAACATCGCATCGAGCGAGCACGTACTCGGATGGAAGCCGGTCTTGTCGATCAGGATGATC
TGGACGAAGAGCATCAGGGGCTCGCGCCAGCCGAACTGTTCGCCAGGCTCAAGGCGCGCATGCCCGACGG
CGAGGATCTCGTCGTGACCCATGGCGATGCCTGCTTGCCGAATATCATGGTGGAAAATGGCCGCTTTTCT
GGATTCATCGACTGTGGCCGGCTGGGTGTGGCGGACCGCTATCAGGACATAGCGTTGGCTACCCGTGATA
TTGCTGAAGAGCTTGGCGGCGAATGGGCTGACCGCTTCCTCGTGCTTTACGGTATCGCCGCTCCCGATTC
GCAGCGCATCGCCTTCTATCGCCTTCTTGACGAGTTCTTCTGAGCGGGACTCTGGGGTTCGAAATGACCG
ACCAAGCGACGCCCAACCTGCCATCACGAGATTTCGATTCCACCGCCGCCTTCTATGAAAGGTTGGGCTT
CGGAATCGTTTTCCGGGACGCCGGCTGGATGATCCTCCAGCGCGGGGATCTCATGCTGGAGTTCTTCGCC
CACCCCAACTTGTTTATTGCAGCTTATAATGGTTACAAATAAAGCAATAGCATCACAAATTTCACAAATA
AAGCATTTTTTTCACTGCATTCTAGTTGTGGTTTGTCCAAACTCATCAATGTATCTTATCATGTCTGTAT
ACCGTCGACCTCTAGCTAGAGCTTGGCGTAATCATGGTCATAGCTGTTTCCTGTGTGAAATTGTTATCCG
CTCACAATTCCACACAACATACGAGCCGGAAGCATAAAGTGTAAAGCCTGGGGTGCCTAATGAGTGAGCT
AACTCACATTAATTGCGTTGCGCTCACTGCCCGCTTTCCAGTCGGGAAACCTGTCGTGCCAGCTGCATTA
ATGAATCGGCCAACGCGCGGGGAGAGGCGGTTTGCGTATTGGGCGCTCTTCCGCTTCCTCGCTCACTGAC
TCGCTGCGCTCGGTCGTTCGGCTGCGGCGAGCGGTATCAGCTCACTCAAAGGCGGTAATACGGTTATCCA
CAGAATCAGGGGATAACGCAGGAAAGAACATGTGAGCAAAAGGCCAGCAAAAGGCCAGGAACCGTAAAAA
GGCCGCGTTGCTGGCGTTTTTCCATAGGCTCCGCCCCCCTGACGAGCATCACAAAAATCGACGCTCAAGT
CAGAGGTGGCGAAACCCGACAGGACTATAAAGATACCAGGCGTTTCCCCCTGGAAGCTCCCTCGTGCGCT
CTCCTGTTCCGACCCTGCCGCTTACCGGATACCTGTCCGCCTTTCTCCCTTCGGGAAGCGTGGCGCTTTC
TCATAGCTCACGCTGTAGGTATCTCAGTTCGGTGTAGGTCGTTCGCTCCAAGCTGGGCTGTGTGCACGAA
CCCCCCGTTCAGCCCGACCGCTGCGCCTTATCCGGTAACTATCGTCTTGAGTCCAACCCGGTAAGACACG
ACTTATCGCCACTGGCAGCAGCCACTGGTAACAGGATTAGCAGAGCGAGGTATGTAGGCGGTGCTACAGA
GTTCTTGAAGTGGTGGCCTAACTACGGCTACACTAGAAGAACAGTATTTGGTATCTGCGCTCTGCTGAAG
CCAGTTACCTTCGGAAAAAGAGTTGGTAGCTCTTGATCCGGCAAACAAACCACCGCTGGTAGCGGTTTTT
TTGTTTGCAAGCAGCAGATTACGCGCAGAAAAAAAGGATCTCAAGAAGATCCTTTGATCTTTTCTACGGG
GTCTGACGCTCAGTGGAACGAAAACTCACGTTAAGGGATTTTGGTCATGAGATTATCAAAAAGGATCTTC
ACCTAGATCCTTTTAAATTAAAAATGAAGTTTTAAATCAATCTAAAGTATATATGAGTAAACTTGGTCTG
ACAGTTACCAATGCTTAATCAGTGAGGCACCTATCTCAGCGATCTGTCTATTTCGTTCATCCATAGTTGC
CTGACTCCCCGTCGTGTAGATAACTACGATACGGGAGGGCTTACCATCTGGCCCCAGTGCTGCAATGATA
CCGCGAGACCCACGCTCACCGGCTCCAGATTTATCAGCAATAAACCAGCCAGCCGGAAGGGCCGAGCGCA
GAAGTGGTCCTGCAACTTTATCCGCCTCCATCCAGTCTATTAATTGTTGCCGGGAAGCTAGAGTAAGTAG
TTCGCCAGTTAATAGTTTGCGCAACGTTGTTGCCATTGCTACAGGCATCGTGGTGTCACGCTCGTCGTTT
GGTATGGCTTCATTCAGCTCCGGTTCCCAACGATCAAGGCGAGTTACATGATCCCCCATGTTGTGCAAAA
AAGCGGTTAGCTCCTTCGGTCCTCCGATCGTTGTCAGAAGTAAGTTGGCCGCAGTGTTATCACTCATGGT
TATGGCAGCACTGCATAATTCTCTTACTGTCATGCCATCCGTAAGATGCTTTTCTGTGACTGGTGAGTAC
TCAACCAAGTCATTCTGAGAATAGTGTATGCGGCGACCGAGTTGCTCTTGCCCGGCGTCAATACGGGATA
ATACCGCGCCACATAGCAGAACTTTAAAAGTGCTCATCATTGGAAAACGTTCTTCGGGGCGAAAACTCTC
AAGGATCTTACCGCTGTTGAGATCCAGTTCGATGTAACCCACTCGTGCACCCAACTGATCTTCAGCATCT
TTTACTTTCACCAGCGTTTCTGGGTGAGCAAAAACAGGAAGGCAAAATGCCGCAAAAAAGGGAATAAGGG
CGACACGGAAATGTTGAATACTCATACTCTTCCTTTTTCAATATTATTGAAGCATTTATCAGGGTTATTG
TCTCATGAGCGGATACATATTTGAATGTATTTAGAAAAATAAACAAATAGGGGTTCCGCGCACATTTCCC
CGAAAAGTGCCACCTGACGTC
